>Addgene plasmid #76185 | RAB11FIP5 gRNA (BRDN0001148210) | addgene full sequence | sequence record 185348 | Addgene Assembled Sequence
CCCGGGTGCAAAGATGGATAAAGTTTTAAACAGAGAGGAATCTTTGCAGCTAATGGACCTTCTAGGTCTT
GAAAGGAGTGGGAATTGGCTCCGGTGCCCGTCAGTGGGCAGAGCGCACATCGCCCACAGTCCCCGAGAAG
TTGGGGGGAGGGGTCGGCAATTGATCCGGTGCCTAGAGAAGGTGGCGCGGGGTAAACTGGGAAAGTGATG
TCGTGTACTGGCTCCGCCTTTTTCCCGAGGGTGGGGGAGAACCGTATATAAGTGCAGTAGTCGCCGTGAA
CGTTCTTTTTCGCAACGGGTTTGCCGCCAGAACACAGGTAAGTGCCGTGTGTGGTTCCCGCGGGCCTGGC
CTCTTTACGGGTTATGGCCCTTGCGTGCCTTGAATTACTTCCACCTGGCTGCAGTACGTGATTCTTGATC
CCGAGCTTCGGGTTGGAAGTGGGTGGGAGAGTTCGAGGCCTTGCGCTTAAGGAGCCCCTTCGCCTCGTGC
TTGAGTTGAGGCCTGGCCTGGGCGCTGGGGCCGCCGCGTGCGAATCTGGTGGCACCTTCGCGCCTGTCTC
GCTGCTTTCGATAAGTCTCTAGCCATTTAAAATTTTTGATGACCTGCTGCGACGCTTTTTTTCTGGCAAG
ATAGTCTTGTAAATGCGGGCCAAGATCTGCACACTGGTATTTCGGTTTTTGGGGCCGCGGGCGGCGACGG
GGCCCGTGCGTCCCAGCGCACATGTTCGGCGAGGCGGGGCCTGCGAGCGCGGCCACCGAGAATCGGACGG
GGGTAGTCTCAAGCTGGCCGGCCTGCTCTGGTGCCTGGCCTCGCGCCGCCGTGTATCGCCCCGCCCTGGG
CGGCAAGGCTGGCCCGGTCGGCACCAGTTGCGTGAGCGGAAAGATGGCCGCTTCCCGGCCCTGCTGCAGG
GAGCTCAAAATGGAGGACGCGGCGCTCGGGAGAGCGGGCGGGTGAGTCACCCACACAAAGGAAAAGGGCC
TTTCCGTCCTCAGCCGTCGCTTCATGTGACTCCACGGAGTACCGGGCGCCGTCCAGGCACCTCGATTAGT
TCTCGAGCTTTTGGAGTACGTCGTCTTTAGGTTGGGGGGAGGGGTTTTATGCGATGGAGTTTCCCCACAC
TGAGTGGGTGGAGACTGAAGTTAGGCCAGCTTGGCACTTGATGTAATTCTCCTTGGAATTTGCCCTTTTT
GAGTTTGGATCTTGGTTCATTCTCAAGCCTCAGACAGTGGTTCAAAGTTTTTTTCTTCCATTTCAGGTGT
CGTGACGTACGGCCACCATGACCGAGTACAAGCCCACGGTGCGCCTCGCCACCCGCGACGACGTCCCCAG
GGCCGTACGCACCCTCGCCGCCGCGTTCGCCGACTACCCCGCCACGCGCCACACCGTCGATCCGGACCGC
CACATCGAGCGGGTCACCGAGCTGCAAGAACTCTTCCTCACGCGCGTCGGGCTCGACATCGGCAAGGTGT
GGGTCGCGGACGACGGCGCCGCCGTGGCGGTCTGGACCACGCCGGAGAGCGTCGAAGCGGGGGCGGTGTT
CGCCGAGATCGGCCCGCGCATGGCCGAGTTGAGCGGTTCCCGGCTGGCCGCGCAGCAACAGATGGAAGGC
CTCCTGGCGCCGCACCGGCCCAAGGAGCCCGCGTGGTTCCTGGCCACCGTCGGAGTCTCGCCCGACCACC
AGGGCAAGGGTCTGGGCAGCGCCGTCGTGCTCCCCGGAGTGGAGGCGGCCGAGCGCGCCGGGGTGCCCGC
CTTCCTGGAGACCTCCGCGCCCCGCAACCTCCCCTTCTACGAGCGGCTCGGCTTCACCGTCACCGCCGAC
GTCGAGGTGCCCGAAGGACCGCGCACCTGGTGCATGACCCGCAAGCCCGGTGCCTGAACGCGTTAAGTCG
ACAATCAACCTCTGGATTACAAAATTTGTGAAAGATTGACTGGTATTCTTAACTATGTTGCTCCTTTTAC
GCTATGTGGATACGCTGCTTTAATGCCTTTGTATCATGCTATTGCTTCCCGTATGGCTTTCATTTTCTCC
TCCTTGTATAAATCCTGGTTGCTGTCTCTTTATGAGGAGTTGTGGCCCGTTGTCAGGCAACGTGGCGTGG
TGTGCACTGTGTTTGCTGACGCAACCCCCACTGGTTGGGGCATTGCCACCACCTGTCAGCTCCTTTCCGG
GACTTTCGCTTTCCCCCTCCCTATTGCCACGGCGGAACTCATCGCCGCCTGCCTTGCCCGCTGCTGGACA
GGGGCTCGGCTGTTGGGCACTGACAATTCCGTGGTGTTGTCGGGGAAATCATCGTCCTTTCCTTGGCTGC
TCGCCTGTGTTGCCACCTGGATTCTGCGCGGGACGTCCTTCTGCTACGTCCCTTCGGCCCTCAATCCAGC
GGACCTTCCTTCCCGCGGCCTGCTGCCGGCTCTGCGGCCTCTTCCGCGTCTTCGCCTTCGCCCTCAGACG
AGTCGGATCTCCCTTTGGGCCGCCTCCCCGCGTCGACTTTAAGACCAATGACTTACAAGGCAGCTGTAGA
TCTTAGCCACTTTTTAAAAGAAAAGGGGGGACTGGAAGGGCTAATTCACTCCCAACGAAGACAAGATCTG
CTTTTTGCTTGTACTGGGTCTCTCTGGTTAGACCAGATCTGAGCCTGGGAGCTCTCTGGCTAACTAGGGA
ACCCACTGCTTAAGCCTCAATAAAGCTTGCCTTGAGTGCTTCAAGTAGTGTGTGCCCGTCTGTTGTGTGA
CTCTGGTAACTAGAGATCCCTCAGACCCTTTTAGTCAGTGTGGAAAATCTCTAGCAGTACGTATAGTAGT
TCATGTCATCTTATTATTCAGTATTTATAACTTGCAAAGAAATGAATATCAGAGAGTGAGAGGAACTTGT
TTATTGCAGCTTATAATGGTTACAAATAAAGCAATAGCATCACAAATTTCACAAATAAAGCATTTTTTTC
ACTGCATTCTAGTTGTGGTTTGTCCAAACTCATCAATGTATCTTATCATGTCTGGCTCTAGCTATCCCGC
CCCTAACTCCGCCCATCCCGCCCCTAACTCCGCCCAGTTCCGCCCATTCTCCGCCCCATGGCTGACTAAT
TTTTTTTATTTATGCAGAGGCCGAGGCCGCCTCGGCCTCTGAGCTATTCCAGAAGTAGTGAGGAGGCTTT
TTTGGAGGCCTAGGGACGTACCCAATTCGCCCTATAGTGAGTCGTATTACGCGCGCTCACTGGCCGTCGT
TTTACAACGTCGTGACTGGGAAAACCCTGGCGTTACCCAACTTAATCGCCTTGCAGCACATCCCCCTTTC
GCCAGCTGGCGTAATAGCGAAGAGGCCCGCACCGATCGCCCTTCCCAACAGTTGCGCAGCCTGAATGGCG
AATGGG
[124 nt withheld, positions 3367-3490]
C
[91 nt withheld, positions 3492-3582]
A
[49 nt withheld, positions 3584-3632]
CCTTTGACGTTGGAGTCCACGTTCTTT
[37 nt withheld, positions 3660-3696]
ACCCTATCTCGGTCTATTCTTTTGATTTATAAGGGATTTTGCCGATTTCGGCCTATTGGTTAAAAAATGA
GCTGATTTAACAAAAATTTAACGCGAATTTTAACAAAATATTAACGCTTACAATTTAGGTGGCACTTTTC
GGGGAAATGTGCGCGGAACCCCTATTTGTTTATTTTTCTAAATACATTCAAATATGTATCCGCTCATGAG
ACAATAACCCTGATAAATGCTTCAATAATATTGAAAAAGGAAGAGTATGAGTATTCAACATTTCCGTGTC
GCCCTTATTCCCTTTTTTGCGGCATTTTGCCTTCCTGTTTTTGCTCACCCAGAAACGCTGGTGAAAGTAA
AAGATGCTGAAGATCAGTTGGGTGCACGAGTGGGTTACATCGAACTGGATCTCAACAGCGGTAAGATCCT
TGAGAGTTTTCGCCCCGAAGAACGTTTTCCAATGATGAGCACTTTTAAAGTTCTGCTATGTGGCGCGGTA
TTATCCCGTATTGACGCCGGGCAAGAGCAACTCGGTCGCCGCATACACTATTCTCAGAATGACTTGGTTG
AGTACTCACCAGTCACAGAAAAGCATCTTACGGATGGCATGACAGTAAGAGAATTATGCAGTGCTGCCAT
AACCATGAGTGATAACACTGCGGCCAACTTACTTCTGACAACGATCGGAGGACCGAAGGAGCTAACCGCT
TTTTTGCACAACATGGGGGATCATGTAACTCGCCTTGATCGTTGGGAACCGGAGCTGAATGAAGCCATAC
CAAACGACGAGCGTGACACCACGATGCCTGTAGCAATGGCAACAACGTTGCGCAAACTATTAACTGGCGA
ACTACTTACTCTAGCTTCCCGGCAACAATTAATAGACTGGATGGAGGCGGATAAAGTTGCAGGACCACTT
CTGCGCTCGGCCCTTCCGGCTGGCTGGTTTATTGCTGATAAATCTGGAGCCGGTGAGCGTGGGTCTCGCG
GTATCATTGCAGCACTGGGGCCAGATGGTAAGCCCTCCCGTATCGTAGTTATCTACACGACGGGGAGTCA
GGCAACTATGGATGAACGAAATAGACAGATCGCTGAGATAGGTGCCTCACTGATTAAGCATTGGTAACTG
TCAGACCAAGTTTACTCATATATACTTTAGATTGATTTAAAACTTCATTTTTAATTTAAAAGGATCTAGG
TGAAGATCCTTTTTGATAATCTCATGACCAAAATCCCTTAACGTGAGTTTTCGTTCCACTGAGCGTCAGA
CCCCGTAGAAAAGATCAAAGGATCTTCTTGAGATCCTTTTTTTCTGCGCGTAATCTGCTGCTTGCAAACA
AAAAAACCACCGCTACCAGCGGTGGTTTGTTTGCCGGATCAAGAGCTACCAACTCTTTTTCCGAAGGTAA
CTGGCTTCAGCAGAGCGCAGATACCAAATACTGTTCTTCTAGTGTAGCCGTAGTTAGGCCACCACTTCAA
GAACTCTGTAGCACCGCCTACATACCTCGCTCTGCTAATCCTGTTACCAGTGGCTGCTGCCAGTGGCGAT
AAGTCGTGTCTTACCGGGTTGGACTCAAGACGATAGTTACCGGATAAGGCGCAGCGGTCGGGCTGAACGG
GGGGTTCGTGCACACAGCCCAGCTTGGAGCGAACGACCTACACCGAACTGAGATACCTACAGCGTGAGCT
ATGAGAAAGCGCCACGCTTCCCGAAGGGAGAAAGGCGGACAGGTATCCGGTAAGCGGCAGGGTCGGAACA
GGAGAGCGCACGAGGGAGCTTCCAGGGGGAAACGCCTGGTATCTTTATAGTCCTGTCGGGTTTCGCCACC
TCTGACTTGAGCGTCGATTTTTGTGATGCTCGTCAGGGGGGCGGAGCCTATGGAAAAACGCCAGCAACGC
GGCCTTTTTACGGTTCCTGGCCTTTTGCTGGCCTTTTGCTCACATGTTCTTTCCTGCGTTATCCCCTGAT
TCTGTGGATAACCGTATTACCGCCTTTGAGTGAGCTGATACCGCTCGCCGCAGCCGAACGACCGAGCGCA
GCGAGTCAGTGAGCGAGGAAGCGGAAGAGCGCCCAATACGCAAACCGCCTCTCCCCGCGCGTTGGCCGAT
TCATTAATGCAGCTGGCACGACAGGTTTCCCGACTGGAAAGCGGGCAGTGAGCGCAACGCAATTAATGTG
AGTTAGCTCACTCATTAGGCACCCCAGGCTTTACACTTTATGCTTCCGGCTCGTATGTTGTGTGGAATTG
TGAGCGGATAACAATTTCACACAGGAAACAGCTATGACCATGATTACGCCAAGCGCGCAATTAACCCTCA
CTAAAGGGAACAAAAGCTGGAGCTGCAAGCTTAATGTAGTCTTATGCAATACTCTTGTAGTCTTGCAACA
TGGTAACGATGAGTTAGCAACATGCCTTACAAGGAGAGAAAAAGCACCGTGCATGCCGATTGGTGGAAGT
AAGGTGGTACGATCGTGCCTTATTAGGAAGGCAACAGACGGGTCTGACATGGATTGGACGAACCACTGAA
TTGCCGCATTGCAGAGATATTGTATTTAAGTGCCTAGCTCGATACATAAACGGGTCTCTCTGGTTAGACC
AGATCTGAGCCTGGGAGCTCTCTGGCTAACTAGGGAACCCACTGCTTAAGCCTCAATAAAGCTTGCCTTG
AGTGCTTCAAGTAGTGTGTGCCCGTCTGTTGTGTGACTCTGGTAACTAGAGATCCCTCAGACCCTTTTAG
TCAGTGTGGAAAATCTCTAGCAGTGGCGCCCGAACAGGGACTTGAAAGCGAAAGGGAAACCAGAGGAGCT
CTCTCGACGCAGGACTCGGCTTGCTGAAGCGCGCACGGCAAGAGGCGAGGGGCGGCGACTGGTGAGTACG
CCAAAAATTTTGACTAGCGGAGGCTAGAAGGAGAGAGATGGGTGCGAGAGCGTCAGTATTAAGCGGGGGA
GAATTAGATCGCGATGGGAAAAAATTCGGTTAAGGCCAGGGGGAAAGAAAAAATATAAATTAAAACATAT
AGTATGGGCAAGCAGGGAGCTAGAACGATTCGCAGTTAATCCTGGCCTGTTAGAAACATCAGAAGGCTGT
AGACAAATACTGGGACAGCTACAACCATCCCTTCAGACAGGATCAGAAGAACTTAGATCATTATATAATA
CAGTAGCAACCCTCTATTGTGTGCATCAAAGGATAGAGATAAAAGACACCAAGGAAGCTTTAGACAAGAT
AGAGGAAGAGCAAAACAAAAGTAAGACCACCGCACAGCAAGCGGCCGCTGATCTTCAGACCTGGAGGAGG
AGATATGAGGGACAATTGGAGAAGTGAATTATATAAATATAAAGTAGTAAAAATTGAACCATTAGGAGTA
GCACCCACCAAGGCAAAGAGAAGAGTGGTGCAGAGAGAAAAAAGAGCAGTGGGAATAGGAGCTTTGTTCC
TTGGGTTCTTGGGAGCAGCAGGAAGCACTATGGGCGCAGCGTCAATGACGCTGACGGTACAGGCCAGACA
ATTATTGTCTGGTATAGTGCAGCAGCAGAACAATTTGCTGAGGGCTATTGAGGCGCAACAGCATCTGTTG
CAACTCACAGTCTGGGGCATCAAGCAGCTCCAGGCAAGAATCCTGGCTGTGGAAAGATACCTAAAGGATC
AACAGCTCCTGGGGATTTGGGGTTGCTCTGGAAAACTCATTTGCACCACTGCTGTGCCTTGGAATGCTAG
TTGGAGTAATAAATCTCTGGAACAGATTTGGAATCACACGACCTGGATGGAGTGGGACAGAGAAATTAAC
AATTACACAAGCTTAATACACTCCTTAATTGAAGAATCGCAAAACCAGCAAGAAAAGAATGAACAAGAAT
TATTGGAATTAGATAAATGGGCAAGTTTGTGGAATTGGTTTAACATAACAAATTGGCTGTGGTATATAAA
ATTATTCATAATGATAGTAGGAGGCTTGGTAGGTTTAAGAATAGTTTTTGCTGTACTTTCTATAGTGAAT
AGAGTTAGGCAGGGATATTCACCATTATCGTTTCAGACCCACCTCCCAACCCCGAGGGGACCCAGAGAGG
GCCTATTTCCCATGATTCCTTCATATTTGCATATACGATACAAGGCTGTTAGAGAGATAATTAGAATTAA
TTTGACTGTAAACACAAAGATATTAGTACAAAATACGTGACGTAGAAAGTAATAATTTCTTGGGTAGTTT
GCAGTTTTAAAATTATGTTTTAAAATGGACTATCATATGCTTACCGTAACTTGAAAGTATTTCGATTTCT
TGGCTTTATATATCTTGTGGAAAGGACGAAACACCGGATGAGCGAGCGGTGCATGGGTTTTAGAGCTAGA
AATAGCAAGTTAAAATAAGGCTAGTCCGTTATCAACTTGAAAAAGTGGCACCGAGTCGGTGCTTTTTTAA
GCTTGGCGTAACTAGATCTTGAGACAAATGGCAGTATTCATCCACAATTTTAAAAGAAAAGGGGGGATTG
GGGGGTACAGTGCAGGGGAAAGAATAGTAGACATAATAGCAACAGACATACAAACTAAAGAATTACAAAA
ACAAATTACAAAAATTCAAAATTTTCGGGTTTATTACAGGGACAGCAGAGATCCACTTTGGCGCCGGCTC
GAGGGGG
Features (pLannotate 1.2.2; 29 found; start..end, strand, type, name):
     14..80      +  CDS            small t antigen (fragment): SV40 (simian virus 40) small t antigen
    106..317     +  promoter       EF-1α core promoter: core promoter for human elongation factor EF-1α
    318..1256    +  intron         EF-1α intron A: intron upstream of the start codon of human EF-1α
   1278..1877    +  CDS            PuroR (fragment): puromycin N-acetyltransferase; pac from Streptomyces; confers resistance to puromycin
   1893..2481    +  misc_feature   WPRE: woodchuck hepatitis virus posttranscriptional regulatory element
   2532..2551    +  misc_feature   cPPT/CTS (fragment): central polypurine tract and central termination sequence of HIV-1
   2553..2786    +  LTR            3' LTR (ΔU3): self-inactivating 3' long terminal repeat (LTR) from HIV-1
   2864..2985    +  polyA_signal   SV40 poly(A) signal: SV40 polyadenylation signal
   3025..3160    +  rep_origin     SV40 ori: SV40 origin of replication
   3181..3199    -  promoter       T7 promoter: promoter for bacteriophage T7 RNA polymerase
   3207..3362    +  CDS            lacZα (fragment): LacZα fragment of β-galactosidase; lacZ fragment
   3367..3795    +  rep_origin     f1 ori (sequence partly withheld): f1 bacteriophage origin of replication; arrow indicates direction of (+) strand synthesis
   3848..3952    +  promoter       AmpR promoter: bla
   3953..4813    +  CDS            AmpR: β-lactamase; bla; confers resistance to ampicillin, carbenicillin, and related antibiotics
   4984..5572    +  rep_origin     ori: high-copy-number ColE1/pMB1/pBR322/pUC origin of replication
   5755..5847    +  CDS            lacI (fragment): lac repressor; lacI; The lac repressor binds to the lac operator to inhibit transcription in E. coli. This inhibition can be relieved by adding lactose or isopropyl-β-D-thiogalactopyranoside (IPTG).
   5860..5881    +  protein_bind   CAP binding site: CAP binding activates transcription in the presence of cAMP. E. coli catabolite activator protein
   5896..5926    +  promoter       lac promoter: promoter for the E. coli lac operon
   5934..5950    +  protein_bind   lac operator: The lac repressor binds to the lac operator to inhibit transcription in E. coli. This inhibition can be relieved by adding lactose or isopropyl-β-D-thiogalactopyranoside (IPTG). lac repressor encoded by lacI
   5995..6013    +  promoter       T3 promoter: promoter for bacteriophage T3 RNA polymerase
   6041..6267    +  promoter       RSV promoter: Rous sarcoma virus enhancer/promoter
   6268..6448    +  LTR            5' LTR (truncated): truncated 5' long terminal repeat (LTR) from HIV-1
   6495..6620    +  misc_feature   HIV-1 Ψ: packaging signal of human immunodeficiency virus type 1
   6604..6967    +  CDS            HIV-1 gag (fragment): gag protein from human immunodeficiency virus 1; gag
   7113..7346    +  misc_feature   RRE: The Rev response element (RRE) of HIV-1 allows for Rev-dependent mRNA export from the nucleus to the cytoplasm.
   7723..7749    +  CDS            Rev (fragment): human immunodeficiency virus 1 (HIV-1) Rev protein; rev; enhances nuclear export of unspliced and incompletely spliced viral mRNAs
   7753..7993    +  promoter       U6 promoter: RNA polymerase III promoter for human U6 snRNA
   8023..8098    +  misc_RNA       gRNA scaffold: guide RNA scaffold for the Streptococcus pyogenes CRISPR/Cas9 system
   8154..8271    +  misc_feature   cPPT/CTS: central polypurine tract and central termination sequence of HIV-1
