[The description below was written by a language model from this plasmid's Addgene catalogue record and pLannotate feature annotations shown in this document.]
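Description:
RAB11FIP5 gRNA (BRDN0001148210) is a third-generation lentiviral CRISPR guide plasmid built on the lentiGuide-Puro backbone and designed to target the human RAB11FIP5 gene (also known as RIP11, GAF1 or pp75). It is an 8.3 kb plasmid propagated in E. coli through a high-copy ColE1/pUC-type origin with ampicillin selection from the β-lactamase gene. The backbone also carries an f1 origin, an SV40 origin and polyadenylation signal, and remnants of lac and phage-promoter cloning elements.

The lentiviral transfer cassette is driven by an RSV promoter fused to a truncated HIV-1 5' LTR, which makes genomic RNA production Tat-independent. This is followed by the Ψ packaging signal with a gag fragment, the Rev response element for nuclear export of unspliced RNA, and a cPPT/CTS element that aids nuclear import. It ends in a ΔU3 self-inactivating 3' LTR. Within this unit, a human U6 RNA polymerase III promoter transcribes the 20-nucleotide spacer joined to the Streptococcus pyogenes Cas9 guide RNA scaffold. A separate EF-1α core promoter with its intron A expresses puromycin N-acetyltransferase, allowing selection of transduced mammalian cells, and a WPRE downstream enhances transcript expression.

The plasmid does not encode Cas9, so it must be used with a separate Cas9 vector such as lentiCas9-Blast or in cells that already express Cas9. It belongs to a set of guides associated with a human kinome gRNA library designed under optimized sgRNA rules, and is intended for knockout of RAB11FIP5 in human cells.
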