Addgene plasmid #76185: RAB11FIP5 gRNA (BRDN0001148210)
Purpose: 3rd generation lentiviral gRNA plasmid targeting human RAB11FIP5
Depositing lab: John Doench & David Root. Depositing organization: Broad Institute. Publication: Optimized sgRNA design to maximize activity and minimize off-target effects of CRISPR-Cas9. Doench JG, Fusi N, Sullender M, Hegde M, Vaimberg EW, Donovan KF, Smith I, Tothova Z, Wilen C, Orchard R, Virgin HW, Listgarten J, Root DE. Nat Biotechnol. 2016 Jan 18. doi: 10.1038/nbt.3437. PubMed 26780180.
Backbone
  Vector backbone: lentiGuide-Puro
  Backbone manufacturer: Zhang Lab (Addgene plasmid # 52963)
  Vector type: Mammalian Expression, Lentiviral, CRISPR
  Selectable markers: Puromycin
Growth in bacteria
  Bacterial resistance: Ampicillin, 100 μg/mL
  Growth temperature: 37°C
  Growth strain: DH5alpha
  Copy number: High Copy
Gene/Insert
  Gene/Insert name: RAB11FIP5 (alt names: RAB11FIP5; NM_015470.2)
  gRNA/shRNA sequence: GATGAGCGAGCGGTGCATGG
  Species: H. sapiens (human)
  Entrez Gene: RAB11FIP5 (a.k.a. GAF1, RIP11, gaf-1, pp75, rab11-FIP5)
  Promoter: hU6
  Cloning method: Unknown
  Sequencing primers: 5′ U6-F; 3′ pS2-R
Terms and licenses: Academic/Nonprofit Terms; Industry Terms: Not Available to Industry
Depositor comments: The gRNA was designed to target the following Genbank reference sequence(s): NM_015470.2. Note that this plasmid does NOT contain Cas9. It should be used in conjunction with lentiCas9-Blast (Addgene #52962) or otherwise with cell lines already expressing Cas9. Browse the full kinome gRNA library at http://www.addgene.org/pooled-library/broadgpp-human-kinome/ or visit http://www.broadinstitute.org/rnai/public/ for detailed protocols and information.
How to cite: RAB11FIP5 gRNA (BRDN0001148210) was a gift from John Doench & David Root (Addgene plasmid # 76185 ; http://n2t.net/addgene:76185 ; RRID:Addgene_76185)
