>Addgene plasmid #76185 | RAB11FIP5 gRNA (BRDN0001148210) | depositor partial sequence | sequence record 143645 | Target Sequence
GATGAGCGAGCGGTGCATGG
