>Addgene plasmid #76185 | RAB11FIP5 gRNA (BRDN0001148210) | addgene partial sequence | sequence record 185347 | hU6-F
AGAAAGTAATAATTTCTTGGGTAGTTTGCAGTTTTAAAATTATGTTTTAAAATGGACTATCATATGCTTA
CCGTAACTTGAAAGTATTTCGATTTCTTGGCTTTATATATCTTGTGGAAAGGACGAAACACCGGATGAGC
GAGCGGTGCATGGGTTTTAGAGCTAGAAATAGCAAGTTAAAATAAGGCTAGTCCGTTATCAACTTGAAAA
AGTGGCACCGAGTCGGTGCTTTTTTAAGCTTGGCGTAACTAGATCTTGAGACAAATGGCAGTATTCATCC
ACAATTTTAAAAGAAAAGGGGGGATTGGGGGGTACAGTGCAGGGGAAAGAATAGTAGACATAATAGCAAC
AGACATACAAACTAAAGAATTACAAAAACAAATTACAAAAATTCAAAATTTTCGGGTTTATTACAGGGAC
AGCAGAGATCCACTTTGGCGCCGGCTCGAGGGGGCCCGGGTGCAAAGATGGATAAAGTTTTAAACAGAGA
GGAATCTTTGCAGCTAATGGACCTTCTAGGTCTTGAAAGGAGTGGGAATTGGCTCCGGTGCCCGTCAGTG
GGCAGAGCGC
